>Addgene plasmid #185984 | pKIF1C_R169W-mCherry-FRB | addgene partial sequence | sequence record 366183 | Addgene Partial NGS Result
TGGGGGGGGGGGGGGGGGGGGGGGGSGKGRRRRRGGGGGGGGGGGGGGGGGGGGGGGGGGGGGGGGGGGG
GGGGGGGGGGGGGGGGGGGGGGGGGGGGGGGGGGGGSKKGGGGSGSKSGGGGGGGGGGGGGGGGGGRGSG
SGGSSGGGGGSGGKGSSSSGSGGKGSGGGGGGGGCKGCGAGGGGAACAAAGGCTGCGTGCGGGGTGTGTG
CGTGGGGGGGTGAGCAGGGGGTGTGGGCGCGGCGGTCGGGCTGTAACCCCCCCCTGCACCCCCCTCCCCG
AGTTGCTGAGCACGGCCCGGCTTCGGGTGCGGGGCTCCGTGCGGGGCGTGGCGCGGGGCTCGCCGTGCCG
GGCGGGGCGGGGCCGCCTCGGGCCGGGGAGGGCTCGGGGGAGGGGCGCGGCGGCCCCCGGAGCGCCGGCG
GCTGTCGAGGCGCGGCGAGCCGCAGCCATTGCCTTTTATGGTAATCGTGCGAGAGGGCGCAGGGACTTCC
TTTGTCCCAAATCTGTGCGGAGCCGAAATCTGGGAGGCGCCGCCGCACCCCCTCTAGCGGGCGCGGGGCG
AAGCGGTGCGGCGCCGGCAGGAAGGAAATGGGCGGGGAGGGCCTTCGTGCGTCGCCGCGCCGCCGTCCCC
TTCTCCATCTCCAGCCTCGGGGCTGTCCGCAGGGGGACGGCTGCCTTCGGGGGGGACGGGGCAGGGCGGG
GTTCGGCTTCTGGCGTGTGACCGGCGGGGTTTATATCTTCCCTTCTCTGTTCCTCCGCAGCCCCCAAGCT
AGCGCTACCGGACTCAGATCTCGAGCTCAAGCTTCGAATTCTGGAGCTATGGCTGGTGCCTCGGTGAAAG
TGGCAGTGAGGGTTCGGCCCTTTAACGCCCGTGAGACCAGCCAGGATGCCAAGTGTGTGGTCAGCATGCA
GGGCAACACCACCTCCATCATCAATCCTAAACAGAGCAAGGATGCCCCCAAAAGCTTCACCTTTGACTAC
TCCTACTGGTCACACACTTCGACGGAGGACCCCCAGTTTGCATCTCAGCAGCAAGTGTATCGGGACATCG
GAGAAGAGATGCTGCTCCACGCCTTTGAAGGCTACAACGTGTGCATCTTTGCCTATGGGCAGACCGGGGC
TGGGAAATCCTATACCATGATGGGGCGACAGGAGCCAGGGCAGCAGGGCATCGTGCCCCAGCTCTGTGAG
GACCTCTTCTCTCGCGTTAGTGAGAACCAGAGTGCTCAGCTATCCTACTCTGTGGAGGTGTCTTACATGG
AAATCTACTGTGAGCGGGTACGAGACCTCTTGAACCCCAAGAGTCGGGGTTCTCTGCGGGTCTGGGAGCA
CCCCATCCTGGGCCCGTACGTGCAGGACCTGTCCAAATTGGCTGTGACCTCCTACGCAGACATTGCTGAC
CTCATGGACTGTGGAAATAAAGCACGGACTGTGGCTGCCACCAACATGAATGAGACCAGCAGCCGTTCCC
ATGCCGTCTTTACCATCGTCTTCACACAGCGCTGCCATGACCAGCTCACGGGGCTGGACTCGGAGAAGGT
CAGTAAGATCAGTTTGGTGGACCTTGCTGGGAGTGAGCGAGCCGACTCCTCAGGGGCCCGGGGCATGCGC
CTGAAGGAAGGAGCCAACATCAATAAGTCCCTGACTACACTAGGGAAAGTGATCTCGGCCCTTGCAGATA
TGCAATCAAAGAAGCGAAAGTCGGATTTTATCCCCTACAGGGACTCTGTGCTCACCTGGCTGCTCAAGGA
AAATTTGGGGGGGAACTCACGCACAGCCATGATTGCAGCCCTGAGCCCTGCTGACATCAATTACGAGGAG
ACTCTCAGCACCCTCAGGTATGCTGACCGCACCAAGCAAATCCGCTGCAATGCCATCATCAACGAGGACC
CTAATGCCCGGCTGATTAGAGAGCTGCAGGAGGAAGTAGCCCGGCTGCGGGAACTGCTGATGGCTCAGGG
ACTGTCAGCCTCTGCTCTGGAAGGCCTGAAGACGGAAGAAGGGAGTGTCAGAGGCGCCCTGCCAGCTGTG
TCATCTCCCCCAGCTCCAGTTTCACCCTCATCACCCACCACACATAATGGGGAGCTGGAGCCGTCATTCT
CCCCCAACACGGAGTCCCAGATTGGGCCTGAGGAAGCCATGGAGAGGCTGCAGGAGACAGAGAAGATTAT
AGCTGAGCTGAACGAGACATGGGAGGAGAAGCTACGCAAGACAGAAGCCCTGAGGATGGAGAGAGAAGCA
TTGCTGGCTGAGATGGGGGTGGCCGTCCGGGAGGATGGGGGAACTGTGGGCGTCTTCTCTCCAAAGAAGA
CTCCCCACCTGGTGAACCTGAACGAAGACCCTCTGATGTCTGAGTGTCTGCTCTACCACATCAAAGATGG
CGTCACCAGGGTCGGCCAAGTAGATATGGACATCAAGCTGACCGGACAGTTCATTCGGGAGCAACACTGT
CTGTTCCGGAGCATCCCCCAGCCAGATGGAGAAGTGGTGGTCACTCTGGAGCCTTGTGAAGGAGCTGAGA
CATATGTGAATGGGAAGCTTGTGACGGAGCCGCTGGTGCTGAAGTCAGGGAATAGGATTGTGATGGGCAA
GAACCACGTTTTCCGCTTCAACCACCCGGAGCAGGCAAGGCTGGAACGGGAACGAGGGGTCCCCCCACCC
CCAGGACCGCCCTCTGAGCCAGTCGACTGGAACTTTGCCCAGAAGGAACTGCTGGAGCAGCAAGGCATCG
ACATAAAGCTGGAAATGGAGAAGAGGCTGCAGGATCTGGAGAATCAGTACCGGAAAGAAAAGGAAGAAGC
CGATCTTCTGCTGGAGCAGCAGCGACTGTATGCAGACTCGGACAGCGGGGATGACTCTGACAAGCGCTCT
TGTGAAGAGAGCTGGAGGCTCATCTCCTCCTTGCGGGAGCAGCTGCCGCCCACCACGGTCCAGACCATTG
TCAAACGCTGTGGTCTGCCCAGCAGTGGCAAGCGCAGGGCCCCTCGCAGGGTTTATCAGATCCCCCAGCG
ACGCAGGCTGCAGGGCAAAGACCCCCGCTGGGCCACCATGGCTGACCTGAAGATGCAGGCGGTGAAGGAG
ATCTGCTACGAGGTGGCCCTGGCTGACTTCCGCCACGGGCGGGCTGAGATTGAGGCCCTGGCCGCCCTCA
AGATGCGGGAGCTGTGTCGCACCTATGGCAAGCCAGACGGCCCCGGAGACGCCTGGAGGGCTGTGGCCCG
GGATGTCTGGGACACTGTAGGCGAGGAGGAAGGAGGTGGAGCTGGCAGTGGTGGTGGCAGTGAGGAGGGA
GCCCGAGGGGCGGAGGTGGAGGACCTCCGGGCCCACATCGACAAGCTGACGGGGATTCTGCAGGAGGTGA
AGCTGCAGAACAGCAGCAAGGACCGGGAGCTGCAGGCCCTGCGGGACCGCATGCTCCGCATGGAGAGGGT
CATCCCCCTGGCCCAGGATCATGAGGATGAGAATGAAGAAGGTGGTGAGGTCCCCTGGGCCCCGCCTGAA
GGATCAGAGGCAGCAGAGGAGGCAGCCCCCAGTGACCGCATGCCGTCAGCCCGGCCCCCCTCGCCACCAC
TGTCAAGCTGGGAGCGGGTGTCACGGCTCATGGAGGAGGACCCTGCCTTCCGTCGTGGTCGTCTTCGCTG
GCTCAAGCAGGAGCAGCTACGGCTGCAGGGACTGCAGGGCTCTGGGGGCCGGGGCGGGGGGCTGCGCAGG
CCCCCAGCCCGCTTTGTGCCCCCTCACGACTGCAAGCTACGCTTCCCCTTCAAGAGCAACCCCCAGCACC
GGGAGTCTTGGCCAGGGATGGGGAGCGGGGAGGCTCCAACTCCGCTCCAACCCCCTGAGGAGGTCACTCC
CCATCCAGCCACCCCTGCCCGCCGGCCTCCGAGTCCCCGAAGGTCCCACCATCCCCGCAGGAACTCCCTG
GATGGAGGGGGCCGATCCCGGGGAGCGGGTTCTGCACAGCCTGAACCCCAGCACTTCCAGCCCAAAAAGC
ACAACTCTTATCCCCAGCCACCCCAACCCTACCCAGCCCAGCGGCCCCCAGGGCCCCGCTACCCCCCATA
CACTACTCCCCCACGAATGAGACGGCAGCGTTCTGCCCCTGACCTCAAGGAGAGTGGGGCAGCTGTGGAT
CCCGCCACCATGGTGAGCAAGGGCGAGGAGGATAACATGGCCATCATCAAGGAGTTCATGCGCTTCAAGG
TGCACATGGAGGGCTCCGTGAACGGCCACGAGTTCGAGATCGAGGGCGAGGGCGAGGGCCGCCCCTACGA
GGGCACCCAGACCGCCAAGCTGAAGGTGACCAAGGGTGGCCCCCTGCCCTTCGCCTGGGACATCCTGTCC
CCTCAGTTCATGTACGGCTCCAAGGCCTACGTGAAGCACCCCGCCGACATCCCCGACTACTTGAAGCTGT
CCTTCCCCGAGGGCTTCAAGTGGGAGCGCGTGATGAACTTCGAGGACGGCGGCGTGGTGACCGTGACCCA
GGACTCCTCCCTGCAGGACGGCGAGTTCATCTACAAGGTGAAGCTGCGCGGCACCAACTTCCCCTCCGAC
GGCCCCGTAATGCAGAAGAAGACCATGGGCTGGGAGGCCTCCTCCGAGCGGATGTACCCCGAGGACGGCG
CCCTGAAGGGCGAGATCAAGCAGAGGCTGAAGCTGAAGGACGGCGGCCACTACGACGCTGAGGTCAAGAC
CACCTACAAGGCCAAGAAGCCCGTGCAGCTGCCCGGCGCCTACAACGTCAACATCAAGTTGGACATCACC
TCCCACAACGAGGACTACACCATCGTGGAACAGTACGAACGCGCCGAGGGCCGCCACTCCACCGGCGGCA
TGGACGAGCTGTACAAGACTAGTATCCTCTGGCATGAGATGTGGCATGAAGGCCTGGAAGAGGCATCTCG
TTTGTACTTTGGGGAAAGGAACGTGAAAGGCATGTTTGAGGTGCTGGAGCCCTTGCATGCTATGATGGAA
CGGGGCCCCCAGACTCTGAAGGAAACATCCTTTAATCAGGCCTATGGTCGAGATTTAATGGAGGCCCAAG
AGTGGTGCAGGAAGTACATGAAATCAGGGAATGTCAAGGACCTCCTCCAAGCCTGGGACCTCTATTATCA
TGTGTTCCGACGAATCTCAAAGTAAGCGGCCGCCATATGCATCCTAGGCCTATTAATATTCCGGAGTATA
CGTAGCCGGCTAACGTTAACAACCGGTACCTCTAGATAAGTAATGATCATAATCAGCCATATCACATCTG
TAGAGGTTTTACTTGCTTTAAAAAACCTCCCACACCTCCCCCTGAACCTGAAACATAAAATGAATGCAAT
TGTTGTTGTTAACTTGTTTATTGCAGCTTATAATGGTTACAAATAAAGCAATAGCATCACAAATTTCACA
AATAAAGCATTTTTTTCACTGCATTCTAGTTGTGGTTTGTCCAAACTCATCAATGTATCTTATCATGTCT
GGATCAATTCGTAATCATGTCATAGCTGTTTCCTGTGTGAAATTGTTATCCGCTCACAATTCCACACAAC
ATACGAGCCGGAAGCATAAAGTGTAAAGCCTGGGGTGCCTAATGAGTGAGCTAACTCACATTAATTGCGT
TGCGCTCACTGCCCGCTTTCCAGTCGGGAAACCTGTCGTGCCAGCTGCATTAATGAATCGGCCAACGCGC
GGGGAGAGGCGGTTTGCGTATTGGGCGCTCTTCCGCTTCCTCGCTCACTGACTCGCTGCGCTCGGTCGTT
CGGCTGCGGCGAGCGGTATCAGCTCACTCAAAGGCGGTAATACGGTTATCCACAGAATCAGGGGATAACG
CAGGAAAGAACATGTGAGCAAAAGGCCAGCAAAAGGCCAGGAACCGTAAAAAGGCCGCGTTGCTGGCGTT
TTTCCATAGGCTCCGCCCCCCTGACGAGCATCACAAAAATCGACGCTCAAGTCAGAGGTGGCGAAACCCG
ACAGGACTATAAAGATACCAGGCGTTTCCCCCTGGAAGCTCCCTCGTGCGCTCTCCTGTTCCGACCCTGC
CGCTTACCGGATACCTGTCCGCCTTTCTCCCTTCGGGAAGCGTGGCGCTTTCTCATAGCTCACGCTGTAG
GTATCTCAGTTCGGTGTAGGTCGTTCGCTCCAAGCTGGGCTGTGTGCACGAACCCCCCGTTCAGCCCGAC
CGCTGCGCCTTATCCGGTAACTATCGTCTTGAGTCCAACCCGGTAAGACACGACTTATCGCCACTGGCAG
CAGCCACTGGTAACAGGATTAGCAGAGCGAGGTATGTAGGCGGTGCTACAGAGTTCTTGAAGTGGTGGCC
TAACTACGGCTACACTAGAAGAACAGTATTTGGTATCTGCGCTCTGCTGAAGCCAGTTACCTTCGGAAAA
AGAGTTGGTAGCTCTTGATCCGGCAAACAAACCACCGCTGGTAGCGGTGGTTTTTTTGTTTGCAAGCAGC
AGATTACGCGCAGAAAAAAAGGATCTCAAGAAGATCCTTTGATCTTTTCTACGGGGTCTGACGCTCAGTG
GAACGAAAACTCACGTTAAGGGATTTTGGTCATGAGATTATCAAAAAGGATCTTCACCTAGATCCTTTTA
AATTAAAAATGAAGTTTTAAATCAATCTAAAGTATATATGAGTAAACTTGGTCTGACAGTTACCAATGCT
TAATCAGTGAGGCACCTATCTCAGCGATCTGTCTATTTCGTTCATCCATAGTTGCCTGACTCCCCGTCGT
GTAGATAACTACGATACGGGAGGGCTTACCATCTGGCCCCAGTGCTGCAATGATACCGCGAGACCCACGC
TCACCGGCTCCAGATTTATCAGCAATAAACCAGCCAGCCGGAAGGGCCGAGCGCAGAAGTGGTCCTGCAA
CTTTATCCGCCTCCATCCAGTCTATTAATTGTTGCCGGGAAGCTAGAGTAAGTAGTTCGCCAGTTAATAG
TTTGCGCAACGTTGTTGCCATTGCTACAGGCATCGTGGTGTCACGCTCGTCGTTTGGTATGGCTTCATTC
AGCTCCGGTTCCCAACGATCAAGGCGAGTTACATGATCCCCCATGTTGTGCAAAAAAGCGGTTAGCTCCT
TCGGTCCTCCGATCGTTGTCAGAAGTAAGTTGGCCGCAGTGTTATCACTCATGGTTATGGCAGCACTGCA
TAATTCTCTTACTGTCATGCCATCCGTAAGATGCTTTTCTGTGACTGGTGAGTACTCAACCAAGTCATTC
TGAGAATAGTGTATGCGGCGACCGAGTTGCTCTTGCCCGGCGTCAATACGGGATAATACCGCGCCACATA
GCAGAACTTTAAAAGTGCTCATCATTGGAAAACGTTCTTCGGGGCGAAAACTCTCAAGGATCTTACCGCT
GTTGAGATCCAGTTCGATGTAACCCACTCGTGCACCCAACTGATCTTCAGCATCTTTTACTTTCACCAGC
GTTTCTGGGTGAGCAAAAACAGGAAGGCAAAATGCCGCAAAAAAGGGAATAAGGGCGACACGGAAATGTT
GAATACTCATACTCTTCCTTTTTCAATATTATTGAAGCATTTATCAGGGTTATTGTCTCATGAGCGGATA
CATATTTGAATGTATTTAGAAAAATAAACAAATAGGGGTTCCGCGCACATTTCCCCGAAAAGTGCCACCT
GACGTCTAAGAAACCATTATTATCATGACATTAACCTATAAAAATAGGCGTATCACGAGGCCCTTTCGTC
TCGCGCGTTTCGGTGATGACGGTGAAAACCTCTGACACATGCAGCTCCCGGAGACGGTCACAGCTTGTCT
GTAAGCGGATGCCGGGAGCAGACAAGCCCGTCAGGGCGCGTCAGCGGGTGTTGGCGGGTGTCGGGGCTGG
CTTAACTATGCGGCATCAGAGCAGATTGTACTGAGAGTGCACCATATGCGGTGTGAAATACCGCACAGAT
GCGTAAGGAGAAAATACCGCATCAGGCGCCATTCGCCATTCAGGCTGCGCAACTGTTGGGAAGGGCGATC
GGTGCGGGCCTCTTCGCTATTACGCCAGCTGGCGAAAGGGGGATGTGCTGCAAGGCGATTAAGTTGGGTA
ACGCCAGGGTTTTCCCAGTCACGACGTTGTAAAACGACGGCCAGTGCCAAGTTGGGATCTTTGCATTGGC
CCACGGCTCTCAGGATGGGGATGCTCCCCTTCAGCACCCGGTTCCCCTTGGAAACTGATGGTCCTGGCTC
TGTGGCATGGCAGTGGCACTGTGAGGAGCCCCCTACCAGCAGCACACAGTGGGGTTGGCACTGCCACGCT
CCGGATGCCGCGCTCTGATCCAACCCCATAATCAAGGGAACCCGAATTGCCCCATCATTGCCCCCACCAC
CCCCATCCTGCCGGGCCCTCACACCCCACGCTGCCTTCTGGTGACATTCCCCAGCCCAAACCCACGGCTT
CATGGCTACCGCGGGGCATTTCCCATTGCCGCCCCATTATCAGCTCTGCACACCTCCCGCTGTACCCATG
CCTCGTGGCTGCCCTTCTTTGACGTATAATCTTCTAATTAATACCCGGCCTTGTCAAAGTGGAGCACAAA
CGTTAATTAATTCCCCAGCAGGCAGGTAATTAACAGTGTGACTCCCTTTTTGCTGCGAGTGGGGCTGATA
CAGAGAGATGTGGCACTATGGAGCCCACGGGGTCCTGGCACTGGGTGCCCACGGAGGTCCCCATGTGCTG
CAGTGTCACCGCCTCCGAGGAGACAGTATTGTCCCTGCGGTGTCCCTGCAGCTCAGCTCTGTCCACAGGG
CCACCTCCAGTTTGGAGGGGACACAATGCAGCCCCGATGCAACCCATCCTCGCAGCATCCCAGGGACAAA
GACCCCACTGCAAGACCGCACACAGGGCTGGGTCCCGCTCCCCTAATATCTACAGTGCTTCTTGCATGGC
CCCTTAATCAATGCAGTTAATCAGCATGCGCTCATGCACCGCTCTGGAGCTGCAAAGCCCCTCGCAGCGC
TGCTCACCAACACCGCGCACCGCCCCGGCCCAGCCTGCAGCACGCGCTGCAAACAGGAAAGAAACAAAAT
ATTGCCCAAATGTAGGCAAAGGCATTCGGCTGCCTTGACCTCCGCCGGGCCGGGCCCTGCCTGACTCAGC
TCCTTACTCAGCGCTCGCTTCCTCCCTCCGGCTGCCACCGCCGCAGCGCACACCCTGACAAAGAGTGGCC
CTTAACGGGCTCTGAGGTGCACCCAGCAGTGCACTCAGCAGTCCAAGGGCCGGCCTGGAGGTTTGCACCG
CTACGTGCTGACATTAGCATTGAACTTGGCCCTGGGTAGTGCTGCAGGCCGGGCGGGGTGGGTGTAGAGA
GTGCAGCGCGCGTTGCACCCGGTGCCCCTTCCCCTCCCTTGCATCCCAGCAGGCTGCACCCCAGCACCAG
GCCCGTGCATGCATGCTCCTGGTGTTATTGCAGCCTGGTGCATGCATGCGTCTTGATGGTGCAGCGCTGT
GCATGCATCCTCCTTGGTGTGTAGCAGTCTAGTGCATGCATACCCCTCGGTGTTATTGCTGCTCTGTGCA
CGCACGCTCATTGTATCACTTCATCCCAGTGCATGCACTCACACTGGAGCGATTGCTGCTCGGTGCACGC
ACACTCATTGTATCACTGCAGCTCAGTGGCTGCACGCACACCGGTGTTATTGCTGCTCGGTGCGTGCATG
CACATCAGTGTCGCTGCAGCTCAGTGCATGCACGCTCATTGCCCATCGCTATCCCTGCCTCTCCTGCTGG
CGCTCCCCGGGAGGTGACTTCAAGGGGACCGCAGGACCACCTCGGGGGTGGGGGGAGGGCTGCACACGCG
GACCCCGCTCCCCCTCCCCAACAAAGCACTGTGGAATCAAAAAGGGGGGAGGGGGGATGGAGGGGCGCGT
CACACCCCCGCCCCACACCCTCACCTCGAGGTGAGCCCCACGTTCTGCTTCACTCTCCCCATCTCCCCCC
CCTCCCCACCCCCAATTTTGTATTTATTTATTTTTTAATTATTTTGTGCAGCGATGGGGGCGGGGGGGGG
GGGGGCGCGCGCCAGGCGGGGSGGGGGGGGGGGGGGGGGGGGGGGGGGGGGGGGGGGGGGGGGGGGGGGG
GGGCMARMARRGGGGGGGGGCCCSGRRGGTTKYKTTTT
