[The description below was written by a language model from this plasmid's Addgene catalogue record.]
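Description:
pKIF1C_R169W-mCherry-FRB is a mammalian expression plasmid built on the pbactin-GFP-FRB backbone and selected in bacteria by ampicillin resistance. The record does not give a feature table, so the origin of replication, copy number and any mammalian selection marker are not stated. The promoter is also not explicitly listed, although the backbone name suggests a beta-actin promoter. The GFP of the parental vector appears to have been replaced by mCherry in this derivative.

The insert encodes human KIF1C, a kinesin-3 family motor protein, carrying the R169W substitution, which the record identifies as a mutation causing hereditary spastic paraplegia (SPG58). The coding sequence also contains silent mutations that protect the transcript from a specific siRNA, so the mutant protein can be expressed while endogenous KIF1C is depleted, as in knockdown-and-rescue experiments. At its C-terminus, KIF1C is fused to mCherry, a red fluorescent protein for visualising the motor in cells, and to FRB, the rapamycin-binding domain of mTOR. FRB dimerises with FKBP in the presence of rapamycin or its analogues, so an FRB-tagged motor can generally be recruited on demand to an FKBP-tagged cargo or organelle to test its transport activity. The record does not name the FKBP partner used.

According to the catalogue entry, the construct is intended for mammalian expression of this pathogenic KIF1C variant, and it comes from work examining how disease-causing mutations impair force generation by KIF1C.
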