Addgene plasmid #185984: pKIF1C_R169W-mCherry-FRB
Purpose: Mammalian expression of human KIF1C with R169W mutation and mCherry and FRB tags.
Depositing lab: Anne Straube. Depositing organization: University of Warwick. Publication: Force generation of KIF1C is impaired by pathogenic mutations. Siddiqui N, Roth D, Toleikis A, Zwetsloot AJ, Cross RA, Straube A. Curr Biol. 2022 Sep 12;32(17):3862-3870.e6. doi: 10.1016/j.cub.2022.07.029. Epub 2022 Aug 11. PubMed 35961316.
Backbone
  Vector backbone: pbactin-GFP-FRB
  Vector type: Mammalian Expression
Growth in bacteria
  Bacterial resistance: Ampicillin, 100 μg/mL
  Growth temperature: 37°C
  Growth strain: DH5alpha
  Copy number: Unknown
Gene/Insert
  Gene/Insert name: KIF1C (alt names: SAX2; KIAA0706; LTXS1)
  Species: H. sapiens (human)
  Mutation: R169W - mutation causing HSP (SPG58) and silent mutations for protection against siRNA #2
  Entrez Gene: KIF1C (a.k.a. LTXS1, SATX2, SAX2, SPAX2, SPG58)
  Tag / fusion protein: mCherry and FRB (C terminal on insert)
Terms and licenses: Academic/Nonprofit Terms; Industry Terms: Not Available to Industry
How to cite: pKIF1C_R169W-mCherry-FRB was a gift from Anne Straube (Addgene plasmid # 185984 ; http://n2t.net/addgene:185984 ; RRID:Addgene_185984)
